Addgene plasmid #168905: pEntry_HCoV-HKU1-Membrane
Purpose: Gateway-compatible Entry vector
Depositing lab: Pascal Falter-Braun. Depositing organization: Helmholtz Munich. Publication: A resource of human coronavirus protein-coding sequences in a flexible, multipurpose Gateway Entry clone collection. Weller B, Lin CW, Pogoutse O, Sauer M, Marin-de la Rosa N, Strobel A, Young V, Knapp JJ, Rayhan A, Falter C, Kim DK, Roth FP, Falter-Braun P. G3 (Bethesda). 2023 Jul 5;13(7):jkad105. doi: 10.1093/g3journal/jkad105. PubMed 37267226.
Backbone
  Vector backbone: pENTR223.1*SfiI
  Backbone size w/o insert (bp): 2800
  Vector type: Gateway-compatible Entry vector
Growth in bacteria
  Bacterial resistance: Spectinomycin, 50 μg/mL
  Growth temperature: 37°C
  Growth strain: DH5alpha
  Copy number: High Copy
Gene/Insert
  Gene/Insert name: HCoV-HKU1-Membrane (alt name: Membrane (M))
  Species: Other
  Insert size (bp): 672
  Entrez Gene: M (a.k.a. HCHV1gp6)
  Cloning method: Restriction Enzyme; 5′ cloning site SfiI (unknown if destroyed); 3′ cloning site SfiI (unknown if destroyed)
  Sequencing primers: 5′ M13 uni (-21); 3′ M13 rev (-29)
Resource information
  A portion of this plasmid was derived from a plasmid made by: Synthesized by Twist Bioscience
Terms and licenses: Academic/Nonprofit Terms; Industry Terms: Not Available to Industry
Depositor comments: 5'-linker: SfiI-BamHI-ATG-BamHI (GGCCGTCAaggccaggatccatgggatcc), 3'-linker: PacI-TAA-AsiSI-SfiI (cttaatTAAgacgcgatcgcggcctcatGGGCC).
How to cite: pEntry_HCoV-HKU1-Membrane was a gift from Pascal Falter-Braun (Addgene plasmid # 168905 ; http://n2t.net/addgene:168905 ; RRID:Addgene_168905)
