[The description below was written by a language model from this plasmid's Addgene catalogue record and pLannotate feature annotations shown in this document.]
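Description:
pEntry_HCoV-HKU1-Membrane is a Gateway-compatible Entry clone built on the pENTR223.1 backbone (SfiI cloning variant) that carries the coding sequence for the Membrane (M) protein of human coronavirus HKU1. The roughly 3.5 kb plasmid is propagated in E. coli from a high-copy ColE1/pUC-type origin and selected with spectinomycin through an aadA (SmR) aminoglycoside adenylyltransferase gene. This gene sits downstream of a fragment of the class 1 integron Pc promoter and a short remnant of a gentamicin resistance gene. Small lacI and lacZα fragments are backbone leftovers with no evident function.

The 672 bp insert was made synthetically and cloned between two SfiI sites, placing it between attL1 and attL2. The annotation tool labels the open reading frame by homology to the murine hepatitis virus M protein, a related betacoronavirus envelope component central to virion morphogenesis and assembly, but the catalogue entry identifies it as the HKU1 gene. The depositor's linkers add restriction sites around the ORF: BamHI sites bracketing a start codon on the 5′ side, and PacI, a stop codon and AsiSI on the 3′ side.

rrnB T1 and T2 terminators upstream of attL1 insulate the insert from read-through transcription. A T7 promoter lies just outside attL2, and the flanking M13 primer sites allow sequence verification. The Entry vector has no dedicated expression promoter for the insert. Its role is as a donor in LR Clonase reactions, which move the M ORF into Gateway destination vectors of the user's choice. It belongs to a collection of human coronavirus protein-coding Entry clones designed for flexible, multipurpose use. Both feature tables describe the same circular sequence with different start coordinates.
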