Features (pLannotate 1.2.2; 12 found; start..end, strand, type, name):
    415..507     +  CDS            lacI (fragment): lac repressor; lacI; The lac repressor binds to the lac operator to inhibit transcription in E. coli. This inhibition can be relieved by adding lactose or isopropyl-β-D-thiogalactopyranoside (IPTG).
    562..589     -  terminator     rrnB T2 terminator: transcription terminator T2 from the E. coli rrnB gene
    721..764     +  terminator     rrnB T1 terminator: Escherichia coli rrnB; transcription terminator T1 from the E. coli rrnB gene
    811..847     -  CDS            lacZα (fragment): LacZα fragment of β-galactosidase; lacZ fragment
    863..959     +  protein_bind   attL1: mutant version of attL; recombination site for the Gateway® LR reaction LR Clonase™
   1010..1654    +  CDS            M (fragment): VME1_CVMA5 - Experimental evidence at protein level: Swiss-Prot protein existence level 1. Component of the viral envelope that plays a central role in virus morphogenesis and assembly via its interactions with other viral proteins. From Murine coronavirus (strain A59) (MHV-A59) (Murine hepatitis virus).
   1689..1787    -  protein_bind   attL2: mutant version of attL; recombination site for the Gateway® LR reaction LR Clonase™
   1805..1823    -  promoter       T7 promoter: promoter for bacteriophage T7 RNA polymerase
   2013..2036    +  promoter       Pc promoter (fragment): intI1 (promoter lies within the coding sequence); class 1 integron promoter
   2212..2268    +  CDS            GmR (fragment): gentamycin acetyltransferase; aacC1; confers resistance to gentamycin
   2275..3066    +  CDS            SmR: aminoglycoside adenylyltransferase (Murphy, 1985); aadA; confers resistance to spectinomycin and streptomycin
   3159..232     +  rep_origin     ori (across the origin): high-copy-number ColE1/pMB1/pBR322/pUC origin of replication
>Addgene plasmid #168905 | pEntry_HCoV-HKU1-Membrane | addgene full sequence | sequence record 479296 | Addgene NGS Result
GACCTACACCGAACTGAGATACCTACAGCGTGAGCTATGAGAAAGCGCCACGCTTCCCGAAGGGAGAAAG
GCGGACAGGTATCCGGTAAGCGGCAGGGTCGGAACAGGAGAGCGCACGAGGGAGCTTCCAGGGGGAAACG
CCTGGTATCTTTATAGTCCTGTCGGGTTTCGCCACCTCTGACTTGAGCGTCGATTTTTGTGATGCTCGTC
AGGGGGGCGGAGCCTATGGAAAAACGCCAGCAACGCGGCCTTTTTACGGTTCCTGGCCTTTTGCTGGCCT
TTTGCTCACATGTTCTTTCCTGCGTTATCCCCTGATTCTGTGGATAACCGTATTACCGCCTTTGAGTGAG
CTGATACCGCTCGCCGCAGCCGAACGACCGAGCGCAGCGAGTCAGTGAGCGAGGAAGCGGAAGAGCGCCC
AATACGCAAACCGCCTCTCCCCGCGCGTTGGCCGATTCATTAATGCAGCTGGCACGACAGGTTTCCCGAC
TGGAAAGCGGGCAGTGAGCGCAACGCAATTAATACGCGTACCGCTAGCCAGGAAGAGTTTGTAGAAACGC
AAAAAGGCCATCCGTCAGGATGGCCTTCTGCTTAGTTTGATGCCTGGCAGTTTATGGCGGGCGTCCTGCC
CGCCACCCTCCGGGCCGTTGCTTCACAACGTTCAAATCCGCTCCCGGCGGATTTGTCCTACTCAGGAGAG
CGTTCACCGACAAACAACAGATAAAACGAAAGGCCCAGTCTTCCGACTGAGCCTTTCGTTTTATTTGATG
CCTGGCAGTTCCCTACTCTCGCGTTAACGCTAGCATGGATGTTTTCCCAGTCACGACGTTGTAAAACGAC
GGCCAGTCTTAAGCTCGGGCCCCAAATAATGATTTTATTTTGACTGATAGTGACCTGTTCGTTGCAACAA
ATTGATGAGCAATGCTTTTTTATAATGCCAACTTTGTACAAAAAAGCAGAAGGGCCGTCAAGGCCAGGAT
CCATGGGATCCAATAAATCTTTTCTTCCTCAATTTACTTCTGATCAAGCTGTTACATTCTTAAAAGAATG
GAATTTCTCTTTGGGTGTAATACTACTTTTTATTACTATCATATTGCAGTTCGGTTATACGAGCCGTAGT
ATGTTTGTTTATCTTATCAAGATGATTATTCTTTGGCTTATGTGGCCATTGACTATCACCTTGACTATAT
TTAATTGTTTTTATGCTTTGAATAATGCTTTTCTTGCATTTTCTATAGTGTTTACTATTATTTCTATTGT
TATATGGATTCTTTATTTTGTTAATAGTATTCGGCTTTTTATTAGAACTGGCAGTTGGTGGAGTTTTAAT
CCAGAGACCAATAATCTTATGTGTATTGATATGAAAGGCAAGATGTTTGTTAGGCCAGTTATTGAGGACT
ATCACACATTAACTGCTACTGTTATTCGTGGTCATCTTTATATACAGGGTGTCAAACTTGGCACTGGTTA
TACTCTTTCAGATTTGCCCGTATATGTTACTGTAGCTAAGGTGCAAGTACTTTGTACCTATAAACGTGCC
TTTTTAGATAAGTTAGATGTTAATAGTGGTTTTGCTGTTTTTGTTAAGTCTAAAGTTGGTAACTATCGTT
TACCGTCTAGTAAACCTAGTGGTATGGATACTGCCTTGTTAAGAGCTCTTAATTAAGACGCGATCGCGGC
CTCATGGGCCCAGCTTTCTTGTACAAAGTTGGCATTATAAAAAATAATTGCTCATCAATTTGTTGCAACG
AACAGGTCACTATCAGTCAAAATAAAATCATTATTTGCCATCCAGCTGATATCCCCTATAGTGAGTCGTA
TTACATGGTCATAGCTGTTTCCTGGCAGCTCTGGCCCGTGTCTCAAAATCTCTGATGTTACATTGCACAA
GATAAAAATATATCATCATGCCTCCTCTAGACCAGCCAGGACAGAAATGCCTCGACTTCGCTGCTACCCA
AGGTTGCCGGGTGACGCACACCGTGGAAACGGATGAAGGCACGAACCCAGTGGACATAAGCCTGTTCGGT
TCGTAAGCTGTAATGCAAGTAGCGTATGCGCTCACGCAACTGGTCCAGAACCTTGACCGAACGCAGCGGT
GGTAACGGCGCAGTGGCGGTTTTCATGGCTTGTTATGACTGTTTTTTTGGGGTACAGTCTATGCCTCGGG
CATCCAAGCAGCAAGCGCGTTACGCCGTGGGTCGATGTTTGATGTTATGGAGCAGCAACGATGTTACGCA
GCAGGGCAGTCGCCCTAAAACAAAGTTAAACATTATGAGGGAAGCGGTGATCGCCGAAGTATCGACTCAA
CTATCAGAGGTAGTTGGCGTCATCGAGCGCCATCTCGAACCGACGTTGCTGGCCGTACATTTGTACGGCT
CCGCAGTGGATGGCGGCCTGAAGCCACACAGTGATATTGATTTGCTGGTTACGGTGACCGTAAGGCTTGA
TGAAACAACGCGGCGAGCTTTGATCAACGACCTTTTGGAAACTTCGGCTTCCCCTGGAGAGAGCGAGATT
CTCCGCGCTGTAGAAGTCACCATTGTTGTGCACGACGACATCATTCCGTGGCGTTATCCAGCTAAGCGCG
AACTGCAATTTGGAGAATGGCAGCGCAATGACATTCTTGCAGGTATCTTCGAGCCAGCCACGATCGACAT
TGATCTGGCTATCTTGCTGACAAAAGCAAGAGAACATAGCGTTGCCTTGGTAGGTCCAGCGGCGGAGGAA
CTCTTTGATCCGGTTCCTGAACAGGATCTATTTGAGGCGCTAAATGAAACCTTAACGCTATGGAACTCGC
CGCCCGACTGGGCTGGCGATGAGCGAAATGTAGTGCTTACGTTGTCCCGCATTTGGTACAGCGCAGTAAC
CGGCAAAATCGCGCCGAAGGATGTCGCTGCCGACTGGGCAATGGAGCGCCTGCCGGCCCAGTATCAGCCC
GTCATACTTGAAGCTAGACAGGCTTATCTTGGACAAGAAGAAGATCGCTTGGCCTCGCGCGCAGATCAGT
TGGAAGAATTTGTCCACTACGTGAAAGGCGAGATCACCAAGGTAGTCGGCAAATAACCCTCGAGCCACCC
ATGACCAAAATCCCTTAACGTGAGTTACGCGTCGTTCCACTGAGCGTCAGACCCCGTAGAAAAGATCAAA
GGATCTTCTTGAGATCCTTTTTTTCTGCGCGTAATCTGCTGCTTGCAAACAAAAAAACCACCGCTACCAG
CGGTGGTTTGTTTGCCGGATCAAGAGCTACCAACTCTTTTTCCGAAGGTAACTGGCTTCAGCAGAGCGCA
GATACCAAATACTGTTCTTCTAGTGTAGCCGTAGTTAGGCCACCACTTCAAGAACTCTGTAGCACCGCCT
ACATACCTCGCTCTGCTAATCCTGTTACCAGTGGCTGCTGCCAGTGGCGATAAGTCGTGTCTTACCGGGT
TGGACTCAAGACGATAGTTACCGGATAAGGCGCAGCGGTCGGGCTGAACGGGGGGTTCGTGCACACAGCC
CAGCTTGGAGCGAAC
