Features (pLannotate 1.2.2; 12 found; start..end, strand, type, name):
    717..809     +  CDS            lacI (fragment): lac repressor; lacI; The lac repressor binds to the lac operator to inhibit transcription in E. coli. This inhibition can be relieved by adding lactose or isopropyl-β-D-thiogalactopyranoside (IPTG).
    864..891     -  terminator     rrnB T2 terminator: transcription terminator T2 from the E. coli rrnB gene
   1023..1066    +  terminator     rrnB T1 terminator: Escherichia coli rrnB; transcription terminator T1 from the E. coli rrnB gene
   1113..1149    -  CDS            lacZα (fragment): LacZα fragment of β-galactosidase; lacZ fragment
   1165..1261    +  protein_bind   attL1: mutant version of attL; recombination site for the Gateway® LR reaction LR Clonase™
   1312..1956    +  CDS            M (fragment): VME1_CVMA5 - Experimental evidence at protein level: Swiss-Prot protein existence level 1. Component of the viral envelope that plays a central role in virus morphogenesis and assembly via its interactions with other viral proteins. From Murine coronavirus (strain A59) (MHV-A59) (Murine hepatitis virus).
   1991..2089    -  protein_bind   attL2: mutant version of attL; recombination site for the Gateway® LR reaction LR Clonase™
   2107..2125    -  promoter       T7 promoter: promoter for bacteriophage T7 RNA polymerase
   2315..2338    +  promoter       Pc promoter (fragment): intI1 (promoter lies within the coding sequence); class 1 integron promoter
   2514..2570    +  CDS            GmR (fragment): gentamycin acetyltransferase; aacC1; confers resistance to gentamycin
   2577..3368    +  CDS            SmR: aminoglycoside adenylyltransferase (Murphy, 1985); aadA; confers resistance to spectinomycin and streptomycin
   3461..534     +  rep_origin     ori (across the origin): high-copy-number ColE1/pMB1/pBR322/pUC origin of replication
>Addgene plasmid #168905 | pEntry_HCoV-HKU1-Membrane | analyzer sequence | sequence record 327373
CTACCAGCGGTGGTTTGTTTGCCGGATCAAGAGCTACCAACTCTTTTTCCGAAGGTAACTGGCTTCAGCA
GAGCGCAGATACCAAATACTGTCCTTCTAGTGTAGCCGTAGTTAGGCCACCACTTCAAGAACTCTGTAGC
ACCGCCTACATACCTCGCTCTGCTAATCCTGTTACCAGTGGCTGCTGCCAGTGGCGATAAGTCGTGTCTT
ACCGGGTTGGACTCAAGACGATAGTTACCGGATAAGGCGCAGCGGTCGGGCTGAACGGGGGGTTCGTGCA
CACAGCCCAGCTTGGAGCGAACGACCTACACCGAACTGAGATACCTACAGCGTGAGCATTGAGAAAGCGC
CACGCTTCCCGAAGGGAGAAAGGCGGACAGGTATCCGGTAAGCGGCAGGGTCGGAACAGGAGAGCGCACG
AGGGAGCTTCCAGGGGGAAACGCCTGGTATCTTTATAGTCCTGTCGGGTTTCGCCACCTCTGACTTGAGC
GTCGATTTTTGTGATGCTCGTCAGGGGGGCGGAGCCTATGGAAAAACGCCAGCAACGCGGCCTTTTTACG
GTTCCTGGCCTTTTGCTGGCCTTTTGCTCACATGTTCTTTCCTGCGTTATCCCCTGATTCTGTGGATAAC
CGTATTACCGCCTTTGAGTGAGCTGATACCGCTCGCCGCAGCCGAACGACCGAGCGCAGCGAGTCAGTGA
GCGAGGAAGCGGAAGAGCGCCCAATACGCAAACCGCCTCTCCCCGCGCGTTGGCCGATTCATTAATGCAG
CTGGCACGACAGGTTTCCCGACTGGAAAGCGGGCAGTGAGCGCAACGCAATTAATACGCGTACCGCTAGC
CAGGAAGAGTTTGTAGAAACGCAAAAAGGCCATCCGTCAGGATGGCCTTCTGCTTAGTTTGATGCCTGGC
AGTTTATGGCGGGCGTCCTGCCCGCCACCCTCCGGGCCGTTGCTTCACAACGTTCAAATCCGCTCCCGGC
GGATTTGTCCTACTCAGGAGAGCGTTCACCGACAAACAACAGATAAAACGAAAGGCCCAGTCTTCCGACT
GAGCCTTTCGTTTTATTTGATGCCTGGCAGTTCCCTACTCTCGCGTTAACGCTAGCATGGATGTTTTCCC
AGTCACGACGTTGTAAAACGACGGCCAGTCTTAAGCTCGGGCCCCAAATAATGATTTTATTTTGACTGAT
AGTGACCTGTTCGTTGCAACAAATTGATGAGCAATGCTTTTTTATAATGCCAACTTTGTACAAAAAAGCA
GAAGGGCCGTCAAGGCCAGGATCCATGGGATCCAATAAATCTTTTCTTCCTCAATTTACTTCTGATCAAG
CTGTTACATTCTTAAAAGAATGGAATTTCTCTTTGGGTGTAATACTACTTTTTATTACTATCATATTGCA
GTTCGGTTATACGAGCCGTAGTATGTTTGTTTATCTTATCAAGATGATTATTCTTTGGCTTATGTGGCCA
TTGACTATCACCTTGACTATATTTAATTGTTTTTATGCTTTGAATAATGCTTTTCTTGCATTTTCTATAG
TGTTTACTATTATTTCTATTGTTATATGGATTCTTTATTTTGTTAATAGTATTCGGCTTTTTATTAGAAC
TGGCAGTTGGTGGAGTTTTAATCCAGAGACCAATAATCTTATGTGTATTGATATGAAAGGCAAGATGTTT
GTTAGGCCAGTTATTGAGGACTATCACACATTAACTGCTACTGTTATTCGTGGTCATCTTTATATACAGG
GTGTCAAACTTGGCACTGGTTATACTCTTTCAGATTTGCCCGTATATGTTACTGTAGCTAAGGTGCAAGT
ACTTTGTACCTATAAACGTGCCTTTTTAGATAAGTTAGATGTTAATAGTGGTTTTGCTGTTTTTGTTAAG
TCTAAAGTTGGTAACTATCGTTTACCGTCTAGTAAACCTAGTGGTATGGATACTGCCTTGTTAAGAGCTC
TTAATTAAGACGCGATCGCGGCCTCATGGGCCCAGCTTTCTTGTACAAAGTTGGCATTATAAAAAATAAT
TGCTCATCAATTTGTTGCAACGAACAGGTCACTATCAGTCAAAATAAAATCATTATTTGCCATCCAGCTG
ATATCCCCTATAGTGAGTCGTATTACATGGTCATAGCTGTTTCCTGGCAGCTCTGGCCCGTGTCTCAAAA
TCTCTGATGTTACATTGCACAAGATAAAAATATATCATCATGCCTCCTCTAGACCAGCCAGGACAGAAAT
GCCTCGACTTCGCTGCTGCCCAAGGTTGCCGGGTGACGCACACCGTGGAAACGGATGAAGGCACGAACCC
AGTGGACATAAGCCTGTTCGGTTCGTAAGCTGTAATGCAAGTAGCGTATGCGCTCACGCAACTGGTCCAG
AACCTTGACCGAACGCAGCGGTGGTAACGGCGCAGTGGCGGTTTTCATGGCTTGTTATGACTGTTTTTTT
GGGGTACAGTCTATGCCTCGGGCATCCAAGCAGCAAGCGCGTTACGCCGTGGGTCGATGTTTGATGTTAT
GGAGCAGCAACGATGTTACGCAGCAGGGCAGTCGCCCTAAAACAAAGTTAAACATCATGAGGGAAGCGGT
GATCGCCGAAGTATCGACTCAACTATCAGAGGTAGTTGGCGTCATCGAGCGCCATCTCGAACCGACGTTG
CTGGCCGTACATTTGTACGGCTCCGCAGTGGATGGCGGCCTGAAGCCACACAGTGATATTGATTTGCTGG
TTACGGTGACCGTAAGGCTTGATGAAACAACGCGGCGAGCTTTGATCAACGACCTTTTGGAAACTTCGGC
TTCCCCTGGAGAGAGCGAGATTCTCCGCGCTGTAGAAGTCACCATTGTTGTGCACGACGACATCATTCCG
TGGCGTTATCCAGCTAAGCGCGAACTGCAATTTGGAGAATGGCAGCGCAATGACATTCTTGCAGGTATCT
TCGAGCCAGCCACGATCGACATTGATCTGGCTATCTTGCTGACAAAAGCAAGAGAACATAGCGTTGCCTT
GGTAGGTCCAGCGGCGGAGGAACTCTTTGATCCGGTTCCTGAACAGGATCTATTTGAGGCGCTAAATGAA
ACCTTAACGCTATGGAACTCGCCGCCCGACTGGGCTGGCGATGAGCGAAATGTAGTGCTTACGTTGTCCC
GCATTTGGTACAGCGCAGTAACCGGCAAAATCGCGCCGAAGGATGTCGCTGCCGACTGGGCAATGGAGCG
CCTGCCGGCCCAGTATCAGCCCGTCATACTTGAAGCTAGACAGGCTTATCTTGGACAAGAAGAAGATCGC
TTGGCCTCGCGCGCAGATCAGTTGGAAGAATTTGTCCACTACGTGAAAGGCGAGATCACCAAGGTAGTCG
GCAAATAACCCTCGAGCCACCCATGACCAAAATCCCTTAACGTGAGTTACGCGTCGTTCCACTGAGCGTC
AGACCCCGTAGAAAAGATCAAAGGATCTTCTTGAGATCCTTTTTTTCTGCGCGTAATCTGCTGCTTGCAA
ACAAAAAAACCACCG
