>Addgene plasmid #168905 | pEntry_HCoV-HKU1-Membrane | depositor partial sequence | sequence record 327374 | gene-specific Insert sequence
AATAAATCTTTTCTTCCTCAATTTACTTCTGATCAAGCTGTTACATTCTTAAAAGAATGGAATTTCTCTT
TGGGTGTAATACTACTTTTTATTACTATCATATTGCAGTTCGGTTATACGAGCCGTAGTATGTTTGTTTA
TCTTATCAAGATGATTATTCTTTGGCTTATGTGGCCATTGACTATCACCTTGACTATATTTAATTGTTTT
TATGCTTTGAATAATGCTTTTCTTGCATTTTCTATAGTGTTTACTATTATTTCTATTGTTATATGGATTC
TTTATTTTGTTAATAGTATTCGGCTTTTTATTAGAACTGGCAGTTGGTGGAGTTTTAATCCAGAGACCAA
TAATCTTATGTGTATTGATATGAAAGGCAAGATGTTTGTTAGGCCAGTTATTGAGGACTATCACACATTA
ACTGCTACTGTTATTCGTGGTCATCTTTATATACAGGGTGTCAAACTTGGCACTGGTTATACTCTTTCAG
ATTTGCCCGTATATGTTACTGTAGCTAAGGTGCAAGTACTTTGTACCTATAAACGTGCCTTTTTAGATAA
GTTAGATGTTAATAGTGGTTTTGCTGTTTTTGTTAAGTCTAAAGTTGGTAACTATCGTTTACCGTCTAGT
AAACCTAGTGGTATGGATACTGCCTTGTTAAGAGCT
